>Addgene plasmid #73288 | pCfB3046(gRNA XI-5) | depositor full sequence | sequence record 166368 | Full plasmid sequence
TCGCGCGTTTCGGTGATGACGGTGAAAACCTCTGACACATGCAGCTCCCGGAGACGGTCACAGCTTGTCT
GTAAGCGGATGCCGGGAGCAGACAAGCCCGTCAGGGCGCGTCAGCGGGCTGCATTTAAATGATCTGTTTA
GCTTGCCTCGTCCCCGCCGGGTCACCCGGCCAGCGACATGGAGGCCCAGAATACCCTCCTTGACAGTCTT
GACGTGCGCAGCTCAGGGGCATGATGTGACTGTCGCCCGTACATTTAGCCCATACATCCCCATGTATAAT
CATTTGCATCCATACATTTTGATGGCCGCACGGCGCGAAGCAAAAATTACGGCTCCTCGCTGCAGACCTG
CGAGCAGGGAAACGCTCCCCTCACAGACGCGTTGAATTGTCCCCACGCCGCGCCCCTGTAGAGAAATATA
AAAGGTTAGGATTTGCCACTGAGGTTCTTCTTTCATATACTTCCTTTTAAAATCTTGCTAGGATACAGTT
CTCACATCACATCCGAACATAAACAACCATGGGTACCACTCTTGACGACACGGCTTACCGGTACCGCACC
AGTGTCCCGGGGGACGCCGAGGCCATCGAGGCACTGGATGGGTCCTTCACCACCGACACCGTTTTCCGCG
TCACCACCACCGGGGACGGCTTCACCCTGCGGGAGGTGCCGGTGGACCCGCCCCTGACCAAGGTGTTCCC
CGACGACGAATCGGACGACGAATCGGACGACGGGGAGGACGGCGACCCGGACTCCCGGACGTTCGTCGCG
TACGGGGACGACGGCGACCTGGCGGGCTTCGTGGTCGTCTCGTACTCCGGCTGGAACCGCCGGCTGACCG
TCGAGGACATCGAGGTCGCCCCGGAGCACCGGGGGCACGGGGTCGGGCGCGCGTTGATGGGGCTCGCGAC
GGAGTTCGCCCGCGAGCGGGGCGCCGGGCACCTCTGGCTGGAGGTCACCAACGTCAACGCACCGGCGATC
CACGCGTACCGGCGGATGGGGTTCACCCTCTGCGGCCTGGACACCGCCCTGTACGACGGCACCGCCTCGG
ACGGCGAGCAGGCGCTCTACATGAGCATGCCCTGCCCCTAATCAGTACTGACAATAAAAAGATTCTTGTT
TTCAAGAACTTGTCATTTGTATAGTTTTTTTATATTGTAGTTGTTCTATTTTAATCAAATGTTAGCGTGA
TTTATATTTTTTTTCGCCTCGACATCATCTGCCCAGATGCGAAGTTAAGTGCGCAGAAAGTAATATCATG
CGTCAATCGTATGTGAATGCTGGTCGCTATACTGCTGTCGATTCGATACTAACGCCGCCATCCAGTGTCG
AAAACGAGCTGCGGCCGCCTACAGGGCGCGTCCATTCGCCATTCAGGCTGCGCAACTGTTGGGAAGGGCG
ATCGGTGCGGGCCTCTTCGCTATTACGCCAGCTGGAATGCGTGCGATAGGGAACAAAAGCTGGAGCTTCT
TTGAAAAGATAATGTATGATTATGCTTTCACTCATATTTATACAGAAACTTGATGTTTTCTTTCGAGTAT
ATACAAGGTGATTACATGTACGTTTGAAGTACAACTCTAGATTTTGTAGTGCCCTCTTGGGCTAGCGGTA
AAGGTGCGCATTTTTTCACACCCTACAATGTTCTGTTCAAAAGATTTTGGTCAAACGCTGTAGAAGTGAA
AGTTGGTGCGCATGTTTCGGCGTTCGAAACTTCTCCGCAGTGAAAGATAAATGATCTGAGAATACTGTTG
TAAAACGTTTTAGAGCTAGAAATAGCAAGTTAAAATAAGGCTAGTCCGTTATCAACTTGAAAAAGTGGCA
CCGAGTCGGTGGTGCTTTTTTTGTTTTTTATGTCTTCGAGTCATGTAATTAGTTAATCGCGTGCATTCCA
GCTGCATTAATGAATCGGCCAACGCGCGGGGAGAGGCGGTTTGCGTATTGGGCGCTCTTCCGCTTCCTCG
CTCACTGACTCGCTGCGCTCGGTCGTTCGGCTGCGGCGAGCGGTATCAGCTCACTCAAAGGCGGTAATAC
GGTTATCCACAGAATCAGGGGATAACGCAGGAAAGAACATGTGAGCAAAAGGCCAGCAAAAGGCCAGGAA
CCGTAAAAAGGCCGCGTTGCTGGCGTTTTTCCATAGGCTCCGCCCCCCTGACGAGCATCACAAAAATCGA
CGCTCAAGTCAGAGGTGGCGAAACCCGACAGGACTATAAAGATACCAGGCGTTTCCCCCTGGAAGCTCCC
TCGTGCGCTCTCCTGTTCCGACCCTGCCGCTTACCGGATACCTGTCCGCCTTTCTCCCTTCGGGAAGCGT
GGCGCTTTCTCATAGCTCACGCTGTAGGTATCTCAGTTCGGTGTAGGTCGTTCGCTCCAAGCTGGGCTGT
GTGCACGAACCCCCCGTTCAGCCCGACCGCTGCGCCTTATCCGGTAACTATCGTCTTGAGTCCAACCCGG
TAAGACACGACTTATCGCCACTGGCAGCAGCCACTGGTAACAGGATTAGCAGAGCGAGGTATGTAGGCGG
TGCTACAGAGTTCTTGAAGTGGTGGCCTAACTACGGCTACACTAGAAGGACAGTATTTGGTATCTGCGCT
CTGCTGAAGCCAGTTACCTTCGGAAAAAGAGTTGGTAGCTCTTGATCCGGCAAACAAACCACCGCTGGTA
GCGGTGGTTTTTTTGTTTGCAAGCAGCAGATTACGCGCAGAAAAAAAGGATCTCAAGAAGATCCTTTGAT
CTTTTCTACGGGGTCTGACGCTCAGTGGAACGAAAACTCACGTTAAGGGATTTTGGTCATGAGATTATCA
AAAAGGATCTTCACCTAGATCCTTTTAAATTAAAAATGAAGTTTTAAATCAATCTAAAGTATATATGAGT
AAACTTGGTCTGACAGTTACCAATGCTTAATCAGTGAGGCACCTATCTCAGCGATCTGTCTATTTCGTTC
ATCCATAGTTGCCTGACTCCCCGTCGTGTAGATAACTACGATACGGGAGGGCTTACCATCTGGCCCCAGT
GCTGCAATGATACCGCGAGACCCACGCTCACCGGCTCCAGATTTATCAGCAATAAACCAGCCAGCCGGAA
GGGCCGAGCGCAGAAGTGGTCCTGCAACTTTATCCGCCTCCATCCAGTCTATTAATTGTTGCCGGGAAGC
TAGAGTAAGTAGTTCGCCAGTTAATAGTTTGCGCAACGTTGTTGCCATTGCTACAGGCATCGTGGTGTCA
CGCTCGTCGTTTGGTATGGCTTCATTCAGCTCCGGTTCCCAACGATCAAGGCGAGTTACATGATCCCCCA
TGTTGTGCAAAAAAGCGGTTAGCTCCTTCGGTCCTCCGATCGTTGTCAGAAGTAAGTTGGCCGCAGTGTT
ATCACTCATGGTTATGGCAGCACTGCATAATTCTCTTACTGTCATGCCATCCGTAAGATGCTTTTCTGTG
ACTGGTGAGTACTCAACCAAGTCATTCTGAGAATAGTGTATGCGGCGACCGAGTTGCTCTTGCCCGGCGT
CAATACGGGATAATACCGCGCCACATAGCAGAACTTTAAAAGTGCTCATCATTGGAAAACGTTCTTCGGG
GCGAAAACTCTCAAGGATCTTACCGCTGTTGAGATCCAGTTCGATGTAACCCACTCGTGCACCCAACTGA
TCTTCAGCATCTTTTACTTTCACCAGCGTTTCTGGGTGAGCAAAAACAGGAAGGCAAAATGCCGCAAAAA
AGGGAATAAGGGCGACACGGAAATGTTGAATACTCATACTCTTCCTTTTTCAATATTATTGAAGCATTTA
TCAGGGTTATTGTCTCATGAGCGGATACATATTTGAATGTATTTAGAAAAATAAACAAATAGGGGTTCCG
CGCACATTTCCCCGAAAAGTGCCACCTGAACGAAGCATCTGTGCTTCATTTTGTAGAACAAAAATGCAAC
GCGAGAGCGCTAATTTTTCAAACAAAGAATCTGAGCTGCATTTTTACAGAACAGAAATGCAACGCGAAAG
CGCTATTTTACCAACGAAGAATCTGTGCTTCATTTTTGTAAAACAAAAATGCAACGCGAGAGCGCTAATT
TTTCAAACAAAGAATCTGAGCTGCATTTTTACAGAACAGAAATGCAACGCGAGAGCGCTATTTTACCAAC
AAAGAATCTATACTTCTTTTTTGTTCTACAAAAATGCATCCCGAGAGCGCTATTTTTCTAACAAAGCATC
TTAGATTACTTTTTTTCTCCTTTGTGCGCTCTATAATGCAGTCTCTTGATAACTTTTTGCACTGTAGGTC
CGTTAAGGTTAGAAGAAGGCTACTTTGGTGTCTATTTTCTCTTCCATAAAAAAAGCCTGACTCCACTTCC
CGCGTTTACTGATTACTAGCGAAGCTGCGGGTGCATTTTTTCAAGATAAAGGCATCCCCGATTATATTCT
ATACCGATGTGGATTGCGCATACTTTGTGAACAGAAAGTGATAGCGTTGATGATTCTTCATTGGTCAGAA
AATTATGAACGGTTTCTTCTATTTTGTCTCTATATACTACGTATAGGAAATGTTTACATTTTCGTATTGT
TTTCGATTCACTCTATGAATAGTTCTTACTACAATTTTTTTGTCTAAAGAGTAATACTAGAGATAAACAT
AAAAAATGTAGAGGTCGAGTTTAGATGCAAGTTCAAGGAGCGAAAGGTGGATGGGTAGGTTATATAGGGA
TATAGCACAGAGATATATAGCAAAGAGATACTTTTGAGCAATGTTTGTGGAAGCGGTATTCGCAATATTT
TAGTAGCTCGTTACAGTCCGGTGCGTTTTTGGTTTTTTGAAAGTGCGTCTTCAGAGCGCTTTTGGTTTTC
AAAAGCGCTCTGAAGTTCCTATACTTTCTAGAGAATAGGAACTTCGGAATAGGAACTTCAAAGCGTTTCC
GAAAACGAGCGCTTCCGAAAATGCAACGCGAGCTGCGCACATACAGCTCACTGTTCACGTCGCACCTATA
TCTGCGTGTTGCCTGTATATATATATACATGAGAAGAACGGCATAGTGCGTGTTTATGCTTAAATGCGTA
CTTATATGCGTCTATTTATGTAGGATGAAAGGTAGTCTAGTACCTCCTGTGATATTATCCCATTCCATGC
GGGGTATCGTATGCTTCCTTCAGCACTACCCTTTAGCTGTTCTATATGCTGCCACTCCTCAATTGGATTA
GTCTCATCCTTCAATGCTATCATTTCCTTTGATATTGGATCATACTAAGAAACCATTATTATCATGACAT
TAACCTATAAAAATAGGCGTATCACGAGGCCCTTTCGTC
Features (pLannotate 1.2.2; 13 found; start..end, strand, type, name):
    175..518     +  promoter       TEF promoter: Ashbya gossypii TEF promoter
    525..1089    +  CDS            NrsR (fragment): nourseothricin acetyltransferase; Streptomyces noursei nat1; confers resistance to nourseothricin
   1097..1294    +  terminator     TEF terminator: Ashbya gossypii TEF terminator
   1365..1435    -  CDS            lacZα (fragment): LacZα fragment of β-galactosidase; lacZ fragment
   1468..1736    +  promoter       SNR52 promoter: promoter for the S. cerevisiae small nucleolar RNA gene SNR52
   1757..1831    +  misc_RNA       gRNA scaffold: guide RNA scaffold for the Streptococcus pyogenes CRISPR/Cas9 system
   1836..1855    +  terminator     SUP4 terminator: transcription terminator for the S. cerevisiae SUP4 tRNA gene
   1888..1945    -  CDS            lacI (fragment): lac repressor; lacI; The lac repressor binds to the lac operator to inhibit transcription in E. coli. This inhibition can be relieved by adding lactose or isopropyl-β-D-thiogalactopyranoside (IPTG).
   2128..2716    -  rep_origin     ori: high-copy-number ColE1/pMB1/pBR322/pUC origin of replication
   2887..3747    -  CDS            AmpR: β-lactamase; bla; confers resistance to ampicillin, carbenicillin, and related antibiotics
   3748..3852    -  promoter       AmpR promoter: bla
   3879..5221    -  rep_origin     2μ ori: yeast 2μ plasmid origin of replication
   5289..35      +  CDS            rop (fragment) (across the origin): Rop protein, which maintains plasmids at low copy number; rop
