[The description below was written by a language model from this plasmid's Addgene catalogue record and pLannotate feature annotations shown in this document.]
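Description:
pCfB3046(gRNA XI-5) is a yeast guide RNA expression plasmid from the EasyClone-MarkerFree toolkit, built to direct Cas9 to cut the Saccharomyces cerevisiae genome at the integration site designated XI-5. It derives from the episomal shuttle vector pESC-Leu, heavily trimmed: the GAL promoters and terminators were removed, the LEU2 auxotrophic marker was replaced by a NatMX cassette, and the vector was adapted for USER cloning, giving a final plasmid of about 5.3 kb. In E. coli it replicates from a high-copy ColE1/pUC-type origin under ampicillin selection (AmpR with its bla promoter). In yeast it is maintained by the 2μ origin and selected with nourseothricin, through the nourseothricin acetyltransferase gene flanked by the Ashbya gossypii TEF promoter and terminator. Short annotated fragments of lacZα, lacI and rop appear to be non-functional backbone remnants.

The payload is a single gRNA cassette. The SNR52 small nucleolar RNA promoter, an RNA polymerase III promoter, drives a transcript consisting of a 20-nt targeting sequence specific for site XI-5 fused to the Streptococcus pyogenes Cas9 gRNA scaffold, and transcription ends at the SUP4 tRNA terminator. The 20-nt gap between the annotated promoter and scaffold is consistent with the position of the spacer. The plasmid carries no Cas9 gene, so the nuclease must be supplied separately. In the toolkit, the resulting double-strand break at XI-5 promotes homologous integration of a co-transformed expression cassette without leaving a selection marker in the genome. Because the gRNA vector is episomal and carries a dominant drug marker, it can be used in prototrophic strains.
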