Addgene plasmid #73288: pCfB3046(gRNA XI-5)
Purpose: EasyClone-MarkerFree guiding RNA vector to direct Cas9 to cut at site XI-5
Depositing lab: Irina Borodina. Depositing organization: Danmarks Tekniske Universitet. Publication: EasyClone-MarkerFree: A vector toolkit for marker-less integration of genes into Saccharomyces cerevisiae via CRISPR-Cas9. Jessop-Fabre MM, Jakociunas T, Stovicek V, Dai Z, Jensen MK, Keasling JD, Borodina I. Biotechnol J. 2016 Aug;11(8):1110-7. doi: 10.1002/biot.201600147. Epub 2016 Jun 23. PubMed 27166612.
Backbone
  Vector backbone: pESC-Leu
  Backbone manufacturer: Agilent
  Backbone size w/o insert (bp): 7758
  Total vector size (bp): 5289
  Modifications to backbone: Gal promoters and terminators removed and Leu selectable marker replaced with NatMX marker. Modified to accept enable USER cloning, with the 20bp recognition sequence replaced to target site XI-5 as reported in: Ronda, C., Maury, J., Jakočiūnas, T., Jacobsen, S. A. et al., CrEdit: CRISPR mediated multi-loci gene integration in Saccharomyces cerevisiae. Microb. Cell Fact. 2015, 14, 97.
  Vector type: Yeast Expression, CRISPR ; gRNA
  Selectable markers: nourseothricin
Growth in bacteria
  Bacterial resistance: Ampicillin, 100 μg/mL
  Growth temperature: 37°C
  Growth strain: DH5alpha
  Copy number: High Copy
Gene/Insert
  Gene/Insert name: guiding RNA
  gRNA/shRNA sequence: tgagaatactgttgtaaaac
  Species: S. cerevisiae (budding yeast)
Terms and licenses: Academic/Nonprofit Terms; Industry Terms: Not Available to Industry
How to cite: pCfB3046(gRNA XI-5) was a gift from Irina Borodina (Addgene plasmid # 73288 ; http://n2t.net/addgene:73288 ; RRID:Addgene_73288)
