>Addgene plasmid #73288 | pCfB3046(gRNA XI-5) | addgene partial sequence | sequence record 166073 | pBRforEco 5'-AATAGGCGTATCACGAGGC-3'
GGTGAAAACCTCTGACACATGCAGCTCCCGGAGACGGTCACAGCTTGTCTGTAAGCGGATGCCGGGAGCA
GACAAGCCCGTCAGGGCGCGTCAGCGGGCTGCATTTAAATGATCTGTTTAGCTTGCCTCGTCCCCGCCGG
GTCACCCGGCCAGCGACATGGAGGCCCAGAATACCCTCCTTGACAGTCTTGACGTGCGCAGCTCAGGGGC
ATGATGTGACTGTCGCCCGTACATTTAGCCCATACATCCCCATGTATAATCATTTGCATCCATACATTTT
GATGGCCGCACGGCGCGAAGCAAAAATTACGGCTCCTCGCTGCAGACCTGCGAGCAGGGAAACGCTCCCC
TCACAGACGCGTTGAATTGTCCCCACGCCGCGCCCCTGTAGAGAAATATAAAAGGTTAGGATTTGCCACT
GAGGTTCTTCTTTCATATACTTCCTTTTAAAATCTTGCTAGGATACAGTTCTCACATCACATCCGAACAT
AAACAACCATGGGTACCACTCTTGACGACACGGCTTACCGGTACCGCACCAGTGTCCCGGGGGACGCCGA
GGCCATCGAGGCACTGGATGGGTCCTTCACCACCGACACCGTTTTCCGCGTCACCACCACCGGGGACGGC
TTCACCCTGCGGGAGGTGCCGGTGGACCCGCCCCTGACCAAGGTGTTCCCCGACGACGAATCGGACGACG
AATCGGACGACGGGGAGGACGGCGACCCGGACTCCCGGACGTTCGTCGCGTACGGGGACGACGGCGACCT
GGCGGGCTTCGTGGTCGTCTCGTACTCCGGCTGGAACCGCCGGCTGACCGTCGAGGACATCGAGGTCGCC
CCGGAGCACCGGGGGCACGGGGTCGGGCGCGCGTTGATGGGGCTCGCGACGGAGTTCGCCCGCGAGCGGG
GCGCCGGGCACCTCTGGCTGGAGGTCACCAACGTCAACGCACCGGCGATCCACGCGTACCGGCGGATGGG
GTTCACCCTCTGCGGCCTGGACACCGCCCTGTACGACGGCACCGC
