>Addgene plasmid #73288 | pCfB3046(gRNA XI-5) | addgene partial sequence | sequence record 166074 | pBR322ori-F 5'-GGGAAACGCCTGGTATCTTT-3'
TCTGACTTGAGCGTCGATTTTTGTGATGCTCGTCAGGGGGGCGGAGCCTATGGAAAAACGCCAGCAACGC
GGCCTTTTTACGGTTCCTGGCCTTTTGCTGGCCTTTTGCTCACATGTTCTTTCCTGCGTTATCCCCTGAT
TCTGTGGATAACCGTATTACCGCCTTTGAGTGAGCTGATACCGCTCGCCGCAGCCGAACGACCGAGCGCA
GCGAGTCAGTGAGCGAGGAAGCGGAAGAGCGCCCAATACGCAAACCGCCTCTCCCCGCGCGTTGGCCGAT
TCATTAATGCAGCTGGAATGCACGCGATTAACTAATTACATGACTCGAAGACATAAAAAACAAAAAAAGC
ACCACCGACTCGGTGCCACTTTTTCAAGTTGATAACGGACTAGCCTTATTTTAACTTGCTATTTCTAGCT
CTAAAACGTTTTACAACAGTATTCTCAGATCATTTATCTTTCACTGCGGAGAAGTTTCGAACGCCGAAAC
ATGCGCACCAACTTTCACTTCTACAGCGTTTGACCAAAATCTTTTGAACAGAACATTGTAGGGTGTGAAA
AAATGCGCACCTTTACCGCTAGCCCAAGAGGGCACTACAAAATCTAGAGTTGTACTTCAAACGTACATGT
AATCACCTTGTATATACTCGAAAGAAAACATCAAGTTTCTGTATAAATATGAGTGAAAGCATAATCATAC
ATTATCTTTTCAAAGAAGCTCCAGCTTTTGTTCCCTATCGCACGCATTCCAGCTGGCGTAATAGCGAAGA
GGCCCGCACCGATCGCCCTTCCCAACAGTTGCGCAGCCTGAATGGCGAATGGACGCGCCCTGTAGGCGGC
CGCAGCTCGTTTTCGACACTGGATGGCGGCGTTAGTATCGAATCGACAGCAGTATAGCGACCAGCATTCA
CATACGATTGACGCATGATATTACTTTCTGCGCACTTAACTTCGCATCTGGGCAGATGATGTCGAGGCGA
AAAAAAATATAAAT
